>Addgene plasmid #149544 | pGBW-m4137387 | addgene partial sequence | sequence record 310111 | Addgene NGS Result
GACATTGATTATTGACTAGTTATTAATAGTAATCAATTACGGGGTCATTAGTTCATAGCCCATATATGGA
GTTCCGCGTTACATAACTTACGGTAAATGGCCCGCCTGGCTGACCGCCCAACGACCCCCGCCCATTGACG
TCAATAATGACGTATGTTCCCATAGTAACGCCAATAGGGACTTTCCATTGACGTCAATGGGTGGAGTATT
TACGGTAAACTGCCCACTTGGCAGTACATCAAGTGTATCATATGCCAAGTACGCCCCCTATTGACGTCAA
TGACGGTAAATGGCCCGCCTGGCATTATGCCCAGTACATGACCTTATGGGACTTTCCTACTTGGCAGTAC
ATCTACGTATTAGTCATCGCTATTACCATGGTGATGCGGTTTTGGCAGTACATCAATGGGCGTGGATAGC
GGTTTGACTCACGGGGATTTCCAAGTCTCCACCCCATTGACGTCAATGGGAGTTTGTTTTGGCACCAAAA
TCAACGGGACTTTCCAAAATGTCGTAACAACTCCGCCCCATTGACGCAAATGGGCGGTAGGCGTGTACGG
TGGGAGGTCTATATAAGCAGAGCTGGTTTAGTGAACCGTCAGATCAGATCTTTGTCGATCCTACCATCCA
CTCGACACACCCGCCAGCGGCCGCCACCATGTTTGTTTTTCTTGTTTTATTGCCACTAGTCTCTAGTCAG
TGTGTTAATCTTACAACCAGAACTCAATTACCCCCTGCATACACTAATTCTTTCACACGTGGTGTTTATT
ACCCTGACAAAGTTTTCAGATCCTCAGTTTTACATTCAACTCAGGACTTGTTCTTACCTTTCTTTTCCAA
TGTTACTTGGTTCCATGCTATACATGTCTCTGGGACCAATGGTACTAAGAGGTTTGATAACCCTGTCCTA
CCATTTAATGATGGTGTTTATTTTGCTTCCACTGAGAAGTCTAACATAATAAGAGGCTGGATTTTTGGTA
CTACTTTAGATTCGAAGACCCAGTCCCTACTTATTGTTAATAACGCTACTAATGTTGTTATTAAAGTCTG
TGAATTTCAATTTTGTAATGATCCATTTTTGGGTGTTTATTACCACAAAAACAACAAAAGTTGGATGGAA
AGTGAGTTCAGAGTTTATTCTAGTGCGAATAATTGCACTTTTGAATATGTCTCTCAGCCTTTTCTTATGG
ACCTTGAAGGAAAACAGGGTAATTTCAAAAATCTTAGGGAATTTGTGTTTAAGAATATTGATGGTTATTT
TAAAATATATTCTAAGCACACGCCTATTAATTTAGTGCGTGATCTCCCTCAGGGTTTTTCGGCTTTAGAA
CCATTGGTAGATTTGCCAATAGGTATTAACATCACTAGGTTTCAAACTTTACTTGCTTTACATAGAAGTT
ATTTGACTCCTGGTGATTCTTCTTCAGGTTGGACAGCTGGTGCTGCAGCTTATTATGTGGGTTATCTTCA
ACCTAGGACTTTTCTATTAAAATATAATGAAAATGGAACCATTACAGATGCTGTAGACTGTGCACTTGAC
CCTCTCTCAGAAACAAAGTGTACGTTGAAATCCTTCACTGTAGAAAAAGGAATCTATCAAACTTCTAACT
TTAGAGTCCAACCAACAGAATCTATTGTTAGATTTCCTAATATTACAAACTTGTGCCCTTTTGGTGAAGT
TTTTAACGCCACCAGATTTGCATCTGTTTATGCTTGGAACAGGAAGAGAATCAGCAACTGTGTTGCTGAT
TATTCTGTCCTATATAATTCCGCATCATTTTCCACTTTTAAGTGTTATGGAGTGTCTCCTACTAAATTAA
ATGATCTCTGCTTTACTAATGTCTATGCAGATTCATTTGTAATTAGAGGTGATGAAGTCAGACAAATCGC
TCCAGGGCAAACTGGAAAGATTGCTGATTATAATTATAAATTACCAGATGATTTTACAGGCTGCGTTATA
GCTTGGAATTCTAACAATCTTGATTCTAAGGTTGGTGGTAATTATAATTACCTGTATAGATTGTTTAGGA
AGTCTAATCTCAAACCTTTTGAGAGAGATATTTCAACTGAAATCTATCAGGCCGGTAGCACACCTTGTAA
TGGTGTTGAAGGTTTTAATTGTTACTTTCCTTTACAATCATATGGTTTCCAACCCACTAATGGTGTTGGT
TACCAACCATACAGAGTAGTAGTACTTTCTTTTGAACTTCTACATGCACCAGCAACTGTTTGTGGACCTA
AAAAGTCTACTAATTTGGTTAAAAACAAATGTGTCAATTTCAACTTCAATGGTTTAACAGGCACAGGTGT
TCTTACTGAGTCTAACAAAAAGTTTCTGCCTTTCCAACAATTTGGCAGAGACATTGCTGACACTACTGAT
GCTGTCCGTGATCCACAGACACTTGAGATTCTTGACATTACACCATGTTCTTTTGGTGGTGTCAGTGTTA
TAACACCAGGAACAAATACTTCTAACCAGGTTGCTGTTCTTTATCAGGATGTTAACTGCACAGAAGTCCC
TGTTGCTATTCATGCAGATCAACTTACTCCTACTTGGCGTGTTTATTCTACAGGTTCTAATGTTTTTCAA
ACACGTGCAGGCTGTTTAATAGGGGCTGAACATGTCAACAACTCATATGAGTGTGACATACCCATTGGTG
CAGGTATATGCGCTAGTTATCAGACTCAGACTAATTCTCCTCGGCGGGCACGTAGTGTAGCTAGTCAATC
CATCATTGCCTACACTATGTCACTTGGTGCAGAAAATTCAGTTGCTTACTCTAATAACTCTATTGCCATA
CCCACAAATTTTACTATTAGTGTTACCACAGAAATTCTACCAGTGTCTATGACCAAGACATCAGTAGATT
GTACAATGTACATTTGTGGTGATTCAACTGAATGCAGCAATCTTTTGTTGCAATATGGCAGTTTTTGTAC
ACAATTAAACCGTGCTTTAACTGGAATAGCTGTTGAACAAGACAAAAACACCCAAGAAGTTTTTGCACAA
GTCAAACAAATTTACAAAACACCACCAATTAAAGATTTTGGTGGTTTTAATTTTTCACAAATATTACCAG
ATCCATCAAAACCAAGCAAGAGGTCATTTATTGAAGATCTACTTTTCAACAAAGTGACACTTGCAGATGC
TGGCTTCATCAAACAATATGGTGATTGCCTTGGTGATATTGCTGCTAGAGACCTCATTTGTGCACAAAAG
TTTAACGGCCTTACTGTTTTGCCACCTTTGCTCACAGATGAAATGATTGCTCAATACACTTCTGCACTGT
TAGCGGGTACAATCACTTCTGGTTGGACCTTTGGTGCAGGTGCTGCATTACAAATACCATTTGCTATGCA
AATGGCTTATAGGTTTAATGGTATTGGAGTTACACAGAATGTTCTCTATGAGAACCAAAAATTGATTGCC
AACCAATTTAATAGTGCTATTGGCAAAATTCAAGACTCACTTTCTTCCACAGCAAGTGCACTTGGAAAAC
TTCAAGATGTGGTCAACCAAAATGCACAAGCTTTAAACACGCTTGTTAAACAACTTAGCTCCAATTTTGG
TGCAATTTCAAGTGTTTTAAATGATATCCTTTCACGTCTTGACAAAGTTGAGGCTGAAGTGCAAATTGAT
AGGTTGATCACAGGCAGACTTCAAAGTTTGCAGACATATGTGACTCAACAATTAATTAGAGCTGCAGAAA
TCAGAGCTTCTGCTAATCTTGCTGCTACTAAAATGTCAGAGTGTGTACTTGGACAATCAAAAAGAGTTGA
TTTTTGTGGAAAGGGCTATCATCTTATGTCCTTCCCTCAGTCAGCACCTCATGGTGTAGTCTTCTTGCAT
GTGACTTATGTCCCTGCACAAGAAAAGAACTTCACAACTGCTCCTGCCATTTGTCATGATGGAAAAGCAC
ACTTTCCTCGTGAAGGTGTCTTTGTTTCAAATGGCACACACTGGTTTGTAACACAAAGGAATTTTTATGA
ACCACAAATCATTACTACAGACAACACATTTGTGTCTGGTAACTGTGATGTTGTAATAGGAATTGTCAAC
AACACAGTTTATGATCCTTTGCAACCTGAATTAGACTCATTCAAGGAGGAGTTAGATAAATATTTTAAGA
ATCATACATCACCAGATGTTGATTTAGGTGACATCTCTGGCATTAATGCTTCAGTTGTAAACATTCAAAA
AGAAATTGACCGCCTCAATGAGGTTGCCAAGAATTTAAATGAATCTCTCATCGATCTCCAAGAACTTGGA
AAGTATGAGCAGTATATAAAATGGCCATGGTACATTTGGCTAGGTTTTATAGCTGGCTTGATTGCCATAG
TAATGGTGACAATTATGCTTTGCTGTATGACCAGTTGCTGTAGTTGTCTCAAGGGCTGTTGTTCTTGTGG
ATCCTGCTGCTAATCCGGACTCAGATCTCGATCTTTTTCCCTCTGCCAAAAATTATGGGGACATCATGAA
GCCCCTTGAGCATCTGACTTCTGGCTAATAAAGGAAATTTATTTTCATTGCAATAGTGTGTTGGAATTTT
TTGTGTCTCTCACTCGGAAGGACATATGGGAGGGCAAATCATTTAAAACATCAGAATGAGTATTTGGTTT
AGAGTTTGGCAACATATGCCCATATGCTGGCTGCCATGAACAAAGGTTGGCTATAAAGAGGTCATCAGTA
TATGAAACAGCCCCCTGCTGTCCATTCCTTATTCCATAGAAAAGCCTTGACTTGAGGTTAGATTTTTTTT
ATATTTTGTTTTGTGTTATTTTTTTCTTTAACATCCCTAAAATTTTCCTTACATGTTTTACTAGCCAGAT
TTTTCCTCCTCTCCTGACTACTCCCAGTCATAGCTGTCCCTCTTCTCTTATGGAGATCCCTCGACCTGCA
GCCCAAGCTTGGCGTAATCATGGTCATAGCTGTTTCCTGTGTGAAATTGTTATCCGCTCACAATTCCACA
CAACATACGAGCCGGAAGCATAAAGTGTAAAGCCTGGGGTGCCTAATGAGTGAGCTAACTCACATTAATT
GCGTTGCGCTCACTGCCCGCTTTCCAGTCGGGAAACCTGTCGTGCCAGCGGATCCGCATCTCAATTAGTC
AGCAACCATAGTCCCGCCCCTAACTCCGCCCATCCCGCCCCTAACTCCGCCCAGTTCCGCCCATTCTCCG
CCCCATGGCTGACTAATTTTTTTTATTTATGCAGAGGCCGAGGCCGCCTCGGCCTCTGAGCTATTCCAGA
AGTAGTGAGGAGGCTTTTTTGGAGGCCTAGGCTTTTGCAAAAAGCTAACTTGTTTATTGCAGCTTATAAT
GGTTACAAATAAAGCAATAGCATCACAAATTTCACAAATAAAGCATTTTTTTCACTGCATTCTAGTTGTG
GTTTGTCCAAACTCATCAATGTATCTTATCATGTCTGGATCCGCTGCATTAATGAATCGGCCAACGCGCG
GGGAGAGGCGGTTTGCGTATTGGGCGCTCTTCCGCTTCCTCGCTCACTGACTCGCTGCGCTCGGTCGTTC
GGCTGCGGCGAGCGGTATCAGCTCACTCAAAGGCGGTAATACGGTTATCCACAGAATCAGGGGATAACGC
AGGAAAGAACATGTGAGCAAAAGGCCAGCAAAAGGCCAGGAACCGTAAAAAGGCCGCGTTGCTGGCGTTT
TTCCATAGGCTCCGCCCCCCTGACGAGCATCACAAAAATCGACGCTCAAGTCAGAGGTGGCGAAACCCGA
CAGGACTATAAAGATACCAGGCGTTTCCCCCTGGAAGCTCCCTCGTGCGCTCTCCTGTTCCGACCCTGCC
GCTTACCGGATACCTGTCCGCCTTTCTCCCTTCGGGAAGCGTGGCGCTTTCTCATAGCTCACGCTGTAGG
TATCTCAGTTCGGTGTAGGTCGTTCGCTCCAAGCTGGGCTGTGTGCACGAACCCCCCGTTCAGCCCGACC
GCTGCGCCTTATCCGGTAACTATCGTCTTGAGTCCAACCCGGTAAGACACGACTTATCGCCACTGGCAGC
AGCCACTGGTAACAGGATTAGCAGAGCGAGGTATGTAGGCGGTGCTACAGAGTTCTTGAAGTGGTGGCCT
AACTACGGCTACACTAGAAGAACAGTATTTGGTATCTGCGCTCTGCTGAAGCCAGTTACCTTCGGAAAAA
GAGTTGGTAGCTCTTGATCCGGCAAACAAACCACCGCTGGTAGCGGTGGTTTTTTTGTTTGCAAGCAGCA
GATTACGCGCAGAAAAAAAGGATCTCAAGAAGATCCTTTGATCTTTTCTACGGGGTCTGACGCTCAGTGG
AACGAAAACTCACGTTAAGGGATTTTGGTCATGAGATTATCAAAAAGGATCTTCACCTAGATCCTTTTAA
ATTAAAAATGAAGTTTTAAATCAATCTAAAGTATATATGAGTAAACTTGGTCTGACAGATGAGTATTCAA
CATTTCCGTGTCGCCCTTATTCCCTTTTTTGCGGCATTTTGCCTTCCTGTTTTTGCTCACCCAGAAACGC
TGGTGAAAGTAAAAGATGCTGAAGATCAGTTGGGTGCACGAGTGGGTTACATCGAACTGGATCTCAACAG
CGGTAAGATCCTTGAGAGTTTTCGCCCCGAAGAACGTTTTCCAATGATGAGCACTTTTAAAGTTCTGCTA
TGTGGCGCGGTATTATCCCGTATTGACGCCGGGCAAGAGCAACTCGGTCGCCGCATACACTATTCTCAGA
ATGACTTGGTTGAGTACTCACCAGTCACAGAAAAGCATCTTACGGATGGCATGACAGTAAGAGAATTATG
CAGTGCTGCCATAACCATGAGTGATAACACTGCGGCCAACTTACTTCTGACAACGATCGGAGGACCGAAG
GAGCTAACCGCTTTTTTGCACAACATGGGGGATCATGTAACTCGCCTTGATCGTTGGGAACCGGAGCTGA
ATGAAGCCATACCAAACGACGAGCGTGACACCACGATGCCTGTAGCAATGGCAACAACGTTGCGCAAACT
ATTAACTGGCGAACTACTTACTCTAGCTTCCCGGCAACAATTAATAGACTGGATGGAGGCGGATAAAGTT
GCAGGACCACTTCTGCGCTCGGCCCTTCCGGCTGGCTGGTTTATTGCTGATAAATCTGGAGCCGGTGAGC
GTGGGTCTCGCGGTATCATTGCAGCACTGGGGCCAGATGGTAAGCCCTCCCGTATCGTAGTTATCTACAC
GACGGGGAGTCAGGCAACTATGGATGAACGAAATAGACAGATCGCTGAGATAGGTGCCTCACTGATTAAG
CATTGGTAAACTCTTCCTTTTTCAATATTATTGAAGCATTTATCAGGGTTATTGTCTCATGAGCGGATAC
ATATTTGAATGTATTTAGAAAAATAAACAAATAGGGGTTCCGCGCACATTTCCCCGAAAAGTGCCACCTG
GGTC
