[The description below was written by a language model from this plasmid's Addgene catalogue record.]
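Description:
pGBW-m4137387 is a synthesized mammalian expression plasmid encoding the SARS-CoV-2 surface glycoprotein (Spike, S protein) under control of a CMV promoter. It is maintained in E. coli as a high-copy plasmid under ampicillin selection. The record is unusual in how it divides the construct: the "backbone" is defined only as the AmpR coding sequence with its start and stop codons (860 bp), while everything else is counted as a 6,562 bp "insert". That figure is well beyond the length of a Spike coding sequence alone, so it presumably also includes the promoter, the bacterial origin of replication and other vector elements, though none of these other than CMV is named. No feature table is provided, and the record does not state the polyadenylation signal, origin type, any epitope tags or whether the coding sequence is codon-optimized. The listing of human alongside SARS-CoV-2 as species is not explained.

The Spike sequence is described as wild type relative to the NCBI reference protein, apart from a 19-amino-acid C-terminal truncation. The depositor comments mention an 18 or 19 bp truncation "in the CMV promoter", which sits awkwardly with the mutation field. The accompanying remark that truncations aid expression and/or capture by VSVΔG fits the well-known practice of removing the Spike cytoplasmic tail, so the two entries may refer to the same change, but the record does not resolve this.

The stated purpose is production of pseudotyped VSV particles. Spike is expressed in mammalian producer cells, where it supplies the envelope protein for G-deleted vesicular stomatitis virus. The resulting particles enter cells in a Spike-dependent manner and are typically used for studies of viral entry and neutralization.
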