Addgene plasmid #149544: pGBW-m4137387
Purpose: Mammalian expression plasmid for SARS-CoV-2 surface glycoprotein (Spike protein)
Depositing lab: Ginkgo Bioworks & Benjie Chen. Depositing organization: Ginkgo Bioworks.
Backbone
  Vector backbone: AmpR gene, with start and stop codons
  Backbone size w/o insert (bp): 860
  Vector type: Mammalian Expression
Growth in bacteria
  Bacterial resistance: Ampicillin, 100 μg/mL
  Growth temperature: 37°C
  Growth strain: DH5alpha
  Copy number: High Copy
Gene/Insert
  Gene/Insert name: SARS-CoV-2 S (surface glycoprotein) (alt names: Spike protein; S protein)
  Species: H. sapiens (human); Severe acute respiratory syndrome coronavirus 2
  Insert size (bp): 6562
  Mutation: wt;19-aa Ctrunc
  Entrez Gene: S (a.k.a. GU280_gp02, spike glycoprotein)
  Promoter: CMV
  Cloning method: Unknown
Resource information
  A portion of this plasmid was derived from a plasmid made by: GinkgoBioworks
Depositor comments: NCBI reference sequence: YP_009724390.1 . This plasmid contains an 18 or 19bp truncation in the CMV promoter and was synthesized for making pseudotyped VSV particles. It has been shown that truncations either help expression and /or capture by VSVdeltaG. See https://www.ncbi.nlm.nih.gov/pubmed/19057867 for original paper on VSV pseudotyping, and https://www.cell.com/cell/pdf/S0092-8674(20)30229-4.pdf on more recent efforts with SARS-CoV-2.
How to cite: pGBW-m4137387 was a gift from Ginkgo Bioworks & Benjie Chen (Addgene plasmid # 149544 ; http://n2t.net/addgene:149544 ; RRID:Addgene_149544)
